>Addgene plasmid #195972 | 766 p3E-2A-nlsmCherrypA | addgene full sequence | sequence record 385190 | Addgene NGS Result
GTAAAACGACGGCCAGTCTTAAGCTCGGGCCCTGCAGCTCTAGAGCTCGAATTCTACAGGTCACTAATAC
CATCTAAGTAGTTGGTTCATAGTGACTGCATATGTTGTGTTTTACAGTATTATGTAGTCTGTTTTTTATG
CAAAATCTAATTTAATATATTGATATTTATATCATTTTACGTTTCTCGTTCAACTTTCTTGTACAAAGTG
GGGGGATCCGGAGCCACGAACTTCTCTCTGTTAAAGCAAGCAGGAGACGTGGAAGAAAACCCCGGTCCTA
TGGCTCCAAAGAAGAAGCGTAAGGTAATGGTGAGCAAGGGCGAGGAGGACAACATGGCCATCATCAAGGA
GTTCATGCGCTTCAAGGTGCACATGGAGGGCTCCGTGAACGGCCACGAGTTCGAGATCGAGGGCGAGGGC
GAGGGCCGCCCCTACGAGGGCACCCAGACCGCCAAGCTGAAGGTGACCAAGGGCGGCCCCCTGCCCTTCG
CCTGGGACATCCTGTCCCCTCAGTTCATGTACGGCTCCAAGGCCTACGTGAAGCACCCCGCCGACATCCC
CGACTACTTGAAGCTGTCCTTCCCCGAGGGCTTCAAGTGGGAGCGCGTGATGAACTTCGAGGACGGCGGC
GTGGTGACCGTGACCCAGGACTCCTCCCTGCAGGACGGCGAGTTCATCTACAAGGTGAAGCTGCGCGGCA
CCAACTTCCCCTCCGACGGCCCCGTAATGCAGAAGAAGACCATGGGCTGGGAGGCCTCCTCCGAGCGGAT
GTACCCCGAGGACGGCGCCCTGAAGGGCGAGATCAAGCAGAGGCTGAAGCTGAAGGACGGCGGCCACTAC
GACGCCGAGGTCAAGACCACCTACAAGGCCAAGAAGCCCGTGCAGCTGCCCGGCGCCTACAACGTCAACA
TCAAGCTGGACATCACCTCCCACAACGAGGACTACACCATCGTGGAACAGTACGAGCGCGCCGAGGGCCG
CCACTCCACCGGCGGCATGGACGAGCTGTACAAGTAAGGCGCGCCTCTAGAACTATAGTGAGTCGTATTA
CGTAGATCCAGACATGATAAGATACATTGATGAGTTTGGACAAACCACAACTAGAATGCAGTGAAAAAAA
TGCTTTATTTGTGAAATTTGTGATGCTATTGCTTTATTTGTAACCATTATAAGCTGCAATAAACAAGTTA
ACAACAACAATTGCATTCATTTTATGTTTCAGGTTCAGGGGGAGGTGTGGGAGGTTTTTTCCAACTTTAT
TATACAAAGTTGGCATTATAAAAAAGCATTGCTTATCAATTTGTTGCAACGAACAGGTCACTATCAGTCA
AAATAAAATCATTATTTGGAGCTCCATGGTAGCGTTAACGCGGCCGCGATATCCCCTATAGTGAGTCGTA
TTACATGGTCATAGCTGTTTCCTGGCAGCTCTGGCCCGTGTCTCAAAATCTCTGATGTTACATTGCACAA
GATAAAAATATATCATCATGAACAATAAAACTGTCTGCTTACATAAACAGTAATACAAGGGGTGTTATGA
GCCATATTCAACGGGAAACGTCGAGGCCGCGATTAAATTCCAACATGGATGCTGATTTATATGGGTATAA
ATGGGCTCGCGATAATGTCGGGCAATCAGGTGCGACAATCTATCGCTTGTATGGGAAGCCCGATGCGCCA
GAGTTGTTTCTGAAACATGGCAAAGGTAGCGTTGCCAATGATGTTACAGATGAGATGGTCAGACTAAACT
GGCTGACGGAATTTATGCCTCTTCCGACCATCAAGCATTTTATCCGTACTCCTGATGATGCATGGTTACT
CACCACTGCGATCCCCGGAAAAACAGCATTCCAGGTATTAGAAGAATATCCTGATTCAGGTGAAAATATT
GTTGATGCGCTGGCAGTGTTCCTGCGCCGGTTGCATTCGATTCCTGTTTGTAATTGTCCTTTTAACAGCG
ATCGCGTATTTCGTCTCGCTCAGGCGCAATCACGAATGAATAACGGTTTGGTTGATGCGAGTGATTTTGA
TGACGAGCGTAATGGCTGGCCTGTTGAACAAGTCTGGAAAGAAATGCATAAACTTTTGCCATTCTCACCG
GATTCAGTCGTCACTCATGGTGATTTCTCACTTGATAACCTTATTTTTGACGAGGGGAAATTAATAGGTT
GTATTGATGTTGGACGAGTCGGAATCGCAGACCGATACCAGGATCTTGCCATCCTATGGAACTGCCTCGG
TGAGTTTTCTCCTTCATTACAGAAACGGCTTTTTCAAAAATATGGTATTGATAATCCTGATATGAATAAA
TTGCAGTTTCATTTGATGCTCGATGAGTTTTTCTAATCAGAATTGGTTAATTGGTTGTAACACTGGCAGA
GCATTACGCTGACTTGACGGGACGGCGCAAGCTCATGACCAAAATCCCTTAACGTGAGTTACGCGTCGTT
CCACTGAGCGTCAGACCCCGTAGAAAAGATCAAAGGATCTTCTTGAGATCCTTTTTTTCTGCGCGTAATC
TGCTGCTTGCAAACAAAAAAACCACCGCTACCAGCGGTGGTTTGTTTGCCGGATCAAGAGCTACCAACTC
TTTTTCCGAAGGTAACTGGCTTCAGCAGAGCGCAGATACCAAATACTGTTCTTCTAGTGTAGCCGTAGTT
AGGCCACCACTTCAAGAACTCTGTAGCACCGCCTACATACCTCGCTCTGCTAATCCTGTTACCAGTGGCT
GCTGCCAGTGGCGATAAGTCGTGTCTTACCGGGTTGGACTCAAGACGATAGTTACCGGATAAGGCGCAGC
GGTCGGGCTGAACGGGGGGTTCGTGCACACAGCCCAGCTTGGAGCGAACGACCTACACCGAACTGAGATA
CCTACAGCGTGAGCTATGAGAAAGCGCCACGCTTCCCGAAGGGAGAAAGGCGGACAGGTATCCGGTAAGC
GGCAGGGTCGGAACAGGAGAGCGCACGAGGGAGCTTCCAGGGGGAAACGCCTGGTATCTTTATAGTCCTG
TCGGGTTTCGCCACCTCTGACTTGAGCGTCGATTTTTGTGATGCTCGTCAGGGGGGCGGAGCCTATGGAA
AAACGCCAGCAACGCGGCCTTTTTACGGTTCCTGGCCTTTTGCTGGCCTTTTGCTCACATGTTCTTTCCT
GCGTTATCCCCTGATTCTGTGGATAACCGTATTACCGCCTTTGAGTGAGCTGATACCGCTCGCCGCAGCC
GAACGACCGAGCGCAGCGAGTCAGTGAGCGAGGAAGCGGAAGAGCGCCCAATACGCAAACCGCCTCTCCC
CGCGCGTTGGCCGATTCATTAATGCAGCTGGCACGACAGGTTTCCCGACTGGAAAGCGGGCAGTGAGCGC
AACGCAATTAATACGCGTACCGCTAGCCAGGAAGAGTTTGTAGAAACGCAAAAAGGCCATCCGTCAGGAT
GGCCTTCTGCTTAGTTTGATGCCTGGCAGTTTATGGCGGGCGTCCTGCCCGCCACCCTCCGGGCCGTTGC
TTCACAACGTTCAAATCCGCTCCCGGCGGATTTGTCCTACTCAGGAGAGCGTTCACCGACAAACAACAGA
TAAAACGAAAGGCCCAGTCTTCCGACTGAGCCTTTCGTTTTATTTGATGCCTGGCAGTTCCCTACTCTCG
CGTTAACGCTAGCATGGATGTTTTCCCAGTCACGACGTT
Features (pLannotate 1.2.2; 14 found; start..end, strand, type, name):
     88..211     -  protein_bind   attR2: mutant version of attR; recombination site for the Gateway® LR reaction LR Clonase™
    223..279     +  CDS            P2A: 2A peptide from porcine teschovirus-1 polyprotein Eukaryotic ribosomes fail to insert a peptide bond between the Gly and Pro residues, yielding separate polypeptides.
    307..1014    +  CDS            mCherry: mCherry is a basic (constitutively fluorescent) red fluorescent protein published in 2004, derived from Discosoma sp.. It is reported to be a very rapidly-maturing monomer with low acid sensitivity.
   1033..1050    -  promoter       T7 promoter (fragment): promoter for bacteriophage T7 RNA polymerase
   1055..1189    -  polyA_signal   SV40 poly(A) signal: SV40 polyadenylation signal
   1252..1272    -  protein_bind   attB3: mutant version of attB; core recombination site for the Gateway® BP reaction BP Clonase™
   1263..1348    -  protein_bind   attL1 (fragment): mutant version of attL; recombination site for the Gateway® LR reaction LR Clonase™
   1385..1403    -  promoter       T7 promoter: promoter for bacteriophage T7 RNA polymerase
   1537..2346    +  CDS            KanR: aminoglycoside phosphotransferase; aph(3')-Ia; confers resistance to kanamycin in bacteria or G418 (Geneticin®) in eukaryotes
   2493..3081    +  rep_origin     ori: high-copy-number ColE1/pMB1/pBR322/pUC origin of replication
   3264..3356    +  CDS            lacI (fragment): lac repressor; lacI; The lac repressor binds to the lac operator to inhibit transcription in E. coli. This inhibition can be relieved by adding lactose or isopropyl-β-D-thiogalactopyranoside (IPTG).
   3411..3438    -  terminator     rrnB T2 terminator: transcription terminator T2 from the E. coli rrnB gene
   3570..3613    +  terminator     rrnB T1 terminator: Escherichia coli rrnB; transcription terminator T1 from the E. coli rrnB gene
   3660..17      -  CDS            lacZα (fragment) (across the origin): LacZα fragment of β-galactosidase; lacZ fragment
