[The description below was written by a language model from this plasmid's Addgene catalogue record and pLannotate feature annotations shown in this document.]
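Description:
766 p3E-2A-nlsmCherrypA is a 3.7 kb Gateway 3′ entry clone (p3E backbone) from a toolkit of modular plasmids for transgenesis in zebrafish and other models. It is not an expression vector in its own right. It supplies the 3′ module in a multisite Gateway LR reaction, where it is combined with a 5′ entry clone (typically carrying a promoter or enhancer), a middle entry clone (carrying a coding sequence) and a destination vector to assemble a complete transgene. The plasmid is maintained in E. coli at high copy through a ColE1/pUC-type origin and is selected with kanamycin through an aminoglycoside phosphotransferase gene. rrnB T1 and T2 terminators and small lacI and lacZα remnants are ordinary backbone features.

The payload lies between the Gateway recombination sites. These are annotated as attR2 on one side and an attB3 core overlapping an attL-type fragment on the other, consistent with the attR2/attL3 pair expected of a 3′ entry clone. The cassette begins with a porcine teschovirus P2A peptide, followed by the mCherry coding sequence and an SV40 polyadenylation signal. The name and insert field indicate a nuclear localisation signal on mCherry; it is not separately annotated, though a short unannotated gap between P2A and mCherry may accommodate it. No promoter drives the cassette, apart from T7 promoter sequences flanking the insert region. When the cassette is joined in frame to a stop-less upstream open reading frame, ribosomal skipping at the 2A yields the protein of interest and a separate nuclear red reporter from one transcript. This marks expressing cells without a fluorophore fusion, apart from the short 2A remnant left on the upstream protein.
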