Addgene plasmid #195972: 766 p3E-2A-nlsmCherrypA
Purpose: Gateway p3E 2A fluorophore
Depositing lab: Kristen Kwan & Christian Mosimann. Depositing organization: University of Utah. Publication: Next-generation plasmids for transgenesis in zebrafish and beyond. Kemmler CL, Moran HR, Murray BF, Scoresby A, Klem JR, Eckert RL, Lepovsky E, Bertho S, Nieuwenhuize S, Burger S, D'Agati G, Betz C, Puller AC, Felker A, Ditrychova K, Botschi S, Affolter M, Rohner N, Lovely CB, Kwan KM, Burger A, Mosimann C. Development. 2023 Mar 28:dev.201531. doi: 10.1242/dev.201531. PubMed 36975217.
Backbone
  Vector backbone: p3E
  Vector type: Other
Growth in bacteria
  Bacterial resistance: Kanamycin, 50 μg/mL
  Growth temperature: 37°C
  Growth strain: DH5alpha
  Copy number: High Copy
Gene/Insert
  Gene/Insert name: 2A-nlsmCherry (nuclear)
  Species: Other
  Cloning method: Restriction Enzyme; 5′ cloning site Unknown (unknown if destroyed)
Terms and licenses: Academic/Nonprofit Terms; Industry Terms: Not Available to Industry
Depositor comments: Please visit https://www.biorxiv.org/content/10.1101/2022.12.13.520107v1.article-info for bioRxiv preprint.
How to cite: 766 p3E-2A-nlsmCherrypA was a gift from Kristen Kwan & Christian Mosimann (Addgene plasmid # 195972 ; http://n2t.net/addgene:195972 ; RRID:Addgene_195972)
